Addgene plasmid #29766: MSCV puro let-7 sponge
Depositing lab: Phil Sharp. Depositing organization: Massachusetts Institute of Technology. Publication: Suppression of non-small cell lung tumor development by the let-7 microRNA family. Kumar MS, Erkeland SJ, Pester RE, Chen CY, Ebert MS, Sharp PA, Jacks T. Proc Natl Acad Sci U S A. 2008 Mar 11;105(10):3903-8. doi: 10.1073/pnas.0712321105 PubMed 18308936.
Backbone
  Vector backbone: MSCV puro
  Backbone size w/o insert (bp): 6000
  Vector type: Mammalian Expression, Retroviral
Growth in bacteria
  Bacterial resistance: Ampicillin, 100 μg/mL
  Growth temperature: 37°C
  Growth strain: DH5alpha
  Copy number: Unknown
Gene/Insert
  Gene/Insert name: let-7 sponge
  Insert size (bp): 150
  Cloning method: Restriction Enzyme; 5′ cloning site XhoI (not destroyed); 3′ cloning site blunt (unknown if destroyed)
  Sequencing primers: 5′ pLXSN-5
Terms and licenses: Academic/Nonprofit Terms; Industry Terms: Not Available to Industry
Depositor comments: The let-7 family sponge contains six bulged sites with alternating sequences AACUAUACAAGGACUACCUCA and AACUAUACAAUGACUACCUCA. The binding sites are for a consensus sequence of all mammalian let-7 miRNAs
How to cite: MSCV puro let-7 sponge was a gift from Phil Sharp (Addgene plasmid # 29766 ; http://n2t.net/addgene:29766 ; RRID:Addgene_29766)
