[The description below was written by a language model from this plasmid's Addgene catalogue record.]
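Description:
MSCV puro let-7 sponge is a retroviral mammalian expression plasmid built on the MSCV puro backbone (about 6 kb without insert), a murine stem cell virus-derived vector. It is propagated in E. coli under ampicillin selection. As the backbone name indicates, it carries a puromycin resistance marker for selecting transduced mammalian cells. No feature table is provided, so the arrangement of LTRs, packaging signal and the promoter driving the marker is not documented. In vectors of this type, the region between the LTRs is packaged into retroviral particles in a packaging cell line and integrates stably into the genome of target cells, where the 5′ LTR typically drives transcription of the cloned insert.

The payload is a short insert of roughly 150 bp, cloned between an XhoI site (retained) at the 5′ end and a blunt junction at the 3′ end. It encodes a microRNA "sponge" for the let-7 family: six tandem binding sites in two alternating sequence variants, designed against a consensus of all mammalian let-7 miRNAs. The sites are bulged, meaning they are imperfectly complementary in the central region. This is generally intended to prevent Argonaute-mediated cleavage of the sponge transcript, so that it stably sequesters miRNA rather than being degraded. Expressed at high levels, the transcript acts as a competitive decoy, titrating let-7 family members away from their endogenous targets and thereby producing a family-wide loss of function.

The construct is suited to stable let-7 inhibition in cultured mammalian cells, and the associated publication concerns the role of the let-7 family in suppressing non-small cell lung tumor development.
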