>Addgene plasmid #29766 | MSCV puro let-7 sponge | addgene partial sequence | sequence record 35177 | 29766 with pLXSN-5
GCCCTCACTCCTTCTCTAGGCGCCGGAATTAGATCTCTCGAGGCGGCCGCAACTATACAAGGACTACCTC
ACCGGAACTATACAATGACTACCTCAGCGGCCGCAACTATACAAGGACTACCTCACCGGAACTATACAAT
GACTACCTCAGCGGCCGCAACTATACAAGGACTACCTCACCGGAACTATACGATGACTACCTCAGCGGCC
GCCTACACATTGATCCTAGGAACGAATTCTACCGGGTAGGGGAGGCGCTTTTCCCAAGGCAGTCTGGAGC
ATGCGCTTTAGCAGCCCCGCTGGGCACTTGGCGCTACACAAGTGGCCTCTGGCCTCGCACACATTCCACA
TCCACCGGTAGGCGCCAACCGGCTCCGTTCTTTGGTGGCCCCTTCGCGCCACCTTCTACTCCTCCCCTAG
TCAGGAAGTTCCCCCCCGCCCCGCAGCTCGCGTCGTGCAGGACGTGACAAATGGAAGTAGCACGTCTCAC
TAGTCTCGTGCAGATGGACAGCACCGCTGAGCAATGGAAGCGGGTAGGCCTTTGGGGCAGCGGCCAATAG
CAGCTTTGCTCCTTCGCTTTCTGGGCTCAGAGGCTGGGAAGGGGTGGGTCCGGGGGCGGGCTCAGGGGCG
GGCTCAGGGGCGGGGCGGGCGCCCGAAGGTCCTCCGGAGGCCCGGCATTCTGCACGCTTCAAAAGCGCAC
GTCTGCCGCGCTGTTCTCCTCTTCCTCATCTCCGGGCCTTTCGACCTGCAGCCCAAGCTTACCATGACCG
AGTACAAGCCCACGGTGCGCCTCGCCACCCGCGACGACGTCCCCAGGGCCGTACGCACCCTCGCCGCCGC
GTTCGCCGACTACCCCGCCACGCGCCACACCGTCGATCCGGACCGCCACATCGAGC
